Addgene plasmid #72385: pJK515
Purpose: Produces Escherichia coli glycinamide ribonucleotide formyltransferase 2 (EcPurT)
Depositing lab: T. J. Kappock. Depositing organization: Purdue University.
Backbone
  Vector backbone: pET23a
  Backbone size w/o insert (bp): 3666
  Total vector size (bp): 4769
  Vector type: Bacterial Expression
  Selectable markers: URA3
Growth in bacteria
  Bacterial resistance: Ampicillin, 100 μg/mL
  Growth temperature: 37°C
  Growth strain: DH5alpha
  Copy number: High Copy
Gene/Insert
  Gene/Insert name: phosphoribosylglycinamide formyltransferase 2 (alt names: purT; ECD_01820)
  Species: Escherichia coli BL21(DE3)
  GenBank ID: ACT43674
  Promoter: T7
  Tag / fusion protein: His6 (C terminal on backbone)
  Cloning method: Restriction Enzyme; 5′ cloning site NdeI (not destroyed); 3′ cloning site XhoI (not destroyed)
  Sequencing primers: 5′ T7 promoter; 3′ T7 terminator
Terms and licenses: Academic/Nonprofit Terms; Industry Terms: Not Available to Industry
How to cite: pJK515 was a gift from T. J. Kappock (Addgene plasmid # 72385 ; http://n2t.net/addgene:72385 ; RRID:Addgene_72385)
