[The description below was written by a language model from this plasmid's Addgene catalogue record and pLannotate feature annotations shown in this document.]
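Description:
pJK515 is a bacterial expression plasmid built on the pET23a backbone for producing Escherichia coli glycinamide ribonucleotide formyltransferase 2 (PurT, EcPurT). The 4,769 bp construct carries the purT coding sequence, taken from E. coli BL21(DE3), cloned between the NdeI and XhoI sites, both of which are retained. Expression is driven by the bacteriophage T7 promoter together with the efficient T7 gene 10 ribosome binding site, and transcription ends at the T7 terminator. Expression therefore requires a host that supplies T7 RNA polymerase. Cloning into XhoI places the open reading frame in frame with the backbone-encoded C-terminal His6 tag, which the annotation software detects as a six-codon fragment of a longer His tag. This tag allows purification by immobilised metal affinity chromatography. The short "SET1" fragment annotated between the tag and the terminator probably reflects residual T7-derived backbone sequence rather than a deliberate solubility tag.

The plasmid is propagated through a ColE1/pMB1-type origin and is selected with ampicillin via the bla β-lactamase gene under its own promoter. An f1 phage origin is also present, which permits single-stranded DNA production. The feature table additionally annotates the pBR322 bom region and a rop gene. The catalogue nevertheless lists the plasmid as high copy, although Rop normally lowers copy number. The catalogue also lists URA3 as a selectable marker, but no such feature appears in the annotated sequence, so this entry is probably an error.

PurT catalyses the formate-dependent conversion of GAR to FGAR in de novo purine biosynthesis. The plasmid is intended for overproducing the tagged recombinant enzyme, and the record does not specify any downstream applications.
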