Features (pLannotate 1.2.2; 13 found; start..end, strand, type, name):
     12..467     +  rep_origin     f1 ori (sequence partly withheld): f1 bacteriophage origin of replication; arrow indicates direction of (+) strand synthesis
    494..598     +  promoter       AmpR promoter: bla
    599..1459    +  CDS            AmpR: β-lactamase; bla; confers resistance to ampicillin, carbenicillin, and related antibiotics
   1630..2218    +  rep_origin     ori: high-copy-number ColE1/pMB1/pBR322/pUC origin of replication
   2404..2546    -  misc_feature   bom: basis of mobility region from pBR322
   2648..2839    -  CDS            rop: Rop protein, which maintains plasmids at low copy number; rop
   2856..3236    +  CDS            YPB1_ECOLX: Protein predicted: Swiss-Prot protein existence level 4. From Escherichia coli.
   3348..3366    +  promoter       T7 promoter: promoter for bacteriophage T7 RNA polymerase
   3398..3420    +  RBS            RBS: efficient ribosome binding site from bacteriophage T7 gene 10 (Olins and Rangwala, 1989)
   3428..4603    +  CDS            purT: PURT_ECOLI - Experimental evidence at protein level: Swiss-Prot protein existence level 1. Involved in the de novo purine biosynthesis. Catalyzes the transfer of formate to 5-phospho-ribosyl-glycinamide (GAR), producing 5-phospho-ribosyl-N-formylglycinamide (FGAR). Formate is provided by PurU via hydrolysis of 10-formyl-tetrahydrofolate. PurT is also able to cleave acetyl phosphate and carbamoyl phosphate to produce ATP with acetate and carbamate, respectively. From Escherichia coli (strain K12).
   4613..4630    +  CDS            9xHis (fragment): 9xHis affinity tag
   4640..4689    +  CDS            SET1 (fragment): solubility-enhancement tag derived from T7 phage gene 10B
   4697..4744    +  terminator     T7 terminator: transcription terminator for bacteriophage T7 RNA polymerase
>Addgene plasmid #72385 | pJK515 | depositor full sequence | sequence record 133919 | pJK515 sequence 4769 bps
TGGCGAATGGG
[124 nt withheld, positions 12-135]
C
[91 nt withheld, positions 137-227]
A
[49 nt withheld, positions 229-277]
CCTTTGACGTTGGAGTCCACGTTCTTT
[37 nt withheld, positions 305-341]
ACCCTATCTCGGTCTATTCTTTTGATTTATAAGGGATTTTGCCGATTTCGGCCTATTGGTTAAAAAATGA
GCTGATTTAACAAAAATTTAACGCGAATTTTAACAAAATATTAACGTTTACAATTTCAGGTGGCACTTTT
CGGGGAAATGTGCGCGGAACCCCTATTTGTTTATTTTTCTAAATACATTCAAATATGTATCCGCTCATGA
GACAATAACCCTGATAAATGCTTCAATAATATTGAAAAAGGAAGAGTATGAGTATTCAACATTTCCGTGT
CGCCCTTATTCCCTTTTTTGCGGCATTTTGCCTTCCTGTTTTTGCTCACCCAGAAACGCTGGTGAAAGTA
AAAGATGCTGAAGATCAGTTGGGTGCACGAGTGGGTTACATCGAACTGGATCTCAACAGCGGTAAGATCC
TTGAGAGTTTTCGCCCCGAAGAACGTTTTCCAATGATGAGCACTTTTAAAGTTCTGCTATGTGGCGCGGT
ATTATCCCGTATTGACGCCGGGCAAGAGCAACTCGGTCGCCGCATACACTATTCTCAGAATGACTTGGTT
GAGTACTCACCAGTCACAGAAAAGCATCTTACGGATGGCATGACAGTAAGAGAATTATGCAGTGCTGCCA
TAACCATGAGTGATAACACTGCGGCCAACTTACTTCTGACAACGATCGGAGGACCGAAGGAGCTAACCGC
TTTTTTGCACAACATGGGGGATCATGTAACTCGCCTTGATCGTTGGGAACCGGAGCTGAATGAAGCCATA
CCAAACGACGAGCGTGACACCACGATGCCTGCAGCAATGGCAACAACGTTGCGCAAACTATTAACTGGCG
AACTACTTACTCTAGCTTCCCGGCAACAATTAATAGACTGGATGGAGGCGGATAAAGTTGCAGGACCACT
TCTGCGCTCGGCCCTTCCGGCTGGCTGGTTTATTGCTGATAAATCTGGAGCCGGTGAGCGTGGGTCTCGC
GGTATCATTGCAGCACTGGGGCCAGATGGTAAGCCCTCCCGTATCGTAGTTATCTACACGACGGGGAGTC
AGGCAACTATGGATGAACGAAATAGACAGATCGCTGAGATAGGTGCCTCACTGATTAAGCATTGGTAACT
GTCAGACCAAGTTTACTCATATATACTTTAGATTGATTTAAAACTTCATTTTTAATTTAAAAGGATCTAG
GTGAAGATCCTTTTTGATAATCTCATGACCAAAATCCCTTAACGTGAGTTTTCGTTCCACTGAGCGTCAG
ACCCCGTAGAAAAGATCAAAGGATCTTCTTGAGATCCTTTTTTTCTGCGCGTAATCTGCTGCTTGCAAAC
AAAAAAACCACCGCTACCAGCGGTGGTTTGTTTGCCGGATCAAGAGCTACCAACTCTTTTTCCGAAGGTA
ACTGGCTTCAGCAGAGCGCAGATACCAAATACTGTCCTTCTAGTGTAGCCGTAGTTAGGCCACCACTTCA
AGAACTCTGTAGCACCGCCTACATACCTCGCTCTGCTAATCCTGTTACCAGTGGCTGCTGCCAGTGGCGA
TAAGTCGTGTCTTACCGGGTTGGACTCAAGACGATAGTTACCGGATAAGGCGCAGCGGTCGGGCTGAACG
GGGGGTTCGTGCACACAGCCCAGCTTGGAGCGAACGACCTACACCGAACTGAGATACCTACAGCGTGAGC
TATGAGAAAGCGCCACGCTTCCCGAAGGGAGAAAGGCGGACAGGTATCCGGTAAGCGGCAGGGTCGGAAC
AGGAGAGCGCACGAGGGAGCTTCCAGGGGGAAACGCCTGGTATCTTTATAGTCCTGTCGGGTTTCGCCAC
CTCTGACTTGAGCGTCGATTTTTGTGATGCTCGTCAGGGGGGCGGAGCCTATGGAAAAACGCCAGCAACG
CGGCCTTTTTACGGTTCCTGGCCTTTTGCTGGCCTTTTGCTCACATGTTCTTTCCTGCGTTATCCCCTGA
TTCTGTGGATAACCGTATTACCGCCTTTGAGTGAGCTGATACCGCTCGCCGCAGCCGAACGACCGAGCGC
AGCGAGTCAGTGAGCGAGGAAGCGGAAGAGCGCCTGATGCGGTATTTTCTCCTTACGCATCTGTGCGGTA
TTTCACACCGCATATATGGTGCACTCTCAGTACAATCTGCTCTGATGCCGCATAGTTAAGCCAGTATACA
CTCCGCTATCGCTACGTGACTGGGTCATGGCTGCGCCCCGACACCCGCCAACACCCGCTGACGCGCCCTG
ACGGGCTTGTCTGCTCCCGGCATCCGCTTACAGACAAGCTGTGACCGTCTCCGGGAGCTGCATGTGTCAG
AGGTTTTCACCGTCATCACCGAAACGCGCGAGGCAGCTGCGGTAAAGCTCATCAGCGTGGTCGTGAAGCG
ATTCACAGATGTCTGCCTGTTCATCCGCGTCCAGCTCGTTGAGTTTCTCCAGAAGCGTTAATGTCTGGCT
TCTGATAAAGCGGGCCATGTTAAGGGCGGTTTTTTCCTGTTTGGTCACTGATGCCTCCGTGTAAGGGGGA
TTTCTGTTCATGGGGGTAATGATACCGATGAAACGAGAGAGGATGCTCACGATACGGGTTACTGATGATG
AACATGCCCGGTTACTGGAACGTTGTGAGGGTAAACAACTGGCGGTATGGATGCGGCGGGACCAGAGAAA
AATCACTCAGGGTCAATGCCAGCGCTTCGTTAATACAGATGTAGGTGTTCCACAGGGTAGCCAGCAGCAT
CCTGCGATGCAGATCCGGAACATAATGGTGCAGGGCGCTGACTTCCGCGTTTCCAGACTTTACGAAACAC
GGAAACCGAAGACCATTCATGTTGTTGCTCAGGTCGCAGACGTTTTGCAGCAGCAGTCGCTTCACGTTCG
CTCGCGTATCGGTGATTCATTCTGCTAACCAGTAAGGCAACCCCGCCAGCCTAGCCGGGTCCTCAACGAC
AGGAGCACGATCATGCGCACCCGTGGCCAGGACCCAACGCTGCCCGAGATCTCGATCCCGCGAAATTAAT
ACGACTCACTATAGGGAGACCACAACGGTTTCCCTCTAGAAATAATTTTGTTTAACTTTAAGAAGGAGAT
ATACATATGACGTTATTAGGCACTGCGCTGCGTCCGGCAGCAACTCGCGTGATGTTATTAGGCTCCGGTG
AACTGGGTAAAGAAGTGGCAATCGAGTGTCAGCGTCTCGGCGTAGAGGTGATTGCCGTCGATCGCTATGC
CGACGCACCAGCCATGCATGTCGCGCATCGCTCCCATGTCATTAATATGCTTGATGGTGATGCATTACGC
CGTGTGGTTGAACTGGAAAAACCACATTATATCGTGCCGGAGATCGAAGCTATTGCCACCGATATGCTGA
TCCAACTTGAAGAGGAAGGACTGAATGTTGTCCCCTGCGCTCGCGCAACGAAATTAACGATGAATCGCGA
GGGTATCCGTCGCCTGGCGGCAGAAGAGCTGCAGCTGCCCACTTCCACTTATCGTTTTGCCGATAGCGAA
AGCCTTTTCCGCGAGGCGGTTGCCGCCATTGGCTATCCCTGCATTGTAAAACCGGTGATGAGCTCTTCCG
GCAAGGGGCAGACGTTTATTCGCTCTGCAGAGCAACTTGCTCAGGCATGGGAATACGCTCAGCAAGGCGG
TCGCGCCGGAGCGGGCCGCGTAATTGTTGAAGGCGTCGTTAAGTTTGACTTCGAAATTACCCTGCTAACC
GTCAGCGCGGTGGATGGCGTCCATTTCTGTGCACCAGTAGGTCATCGCCAGGAAGATGGCGACTACCGTG
AATCCTGGCAACCACAGCAAATGAGCCCGCTTGCCCTTGAACGTGCGCAGGAGATTGCCCGTAAAGTGGT
GCTGGCACTGGGCGGTTATGGTCTGTTTGGTGTCGAGCTGTTTGTCTGTGGTGATGAGGTGATTTTCAGT
GAGGTCTCCCCTCGTCCACATGATACCGGGATGGTGACGTTAATTTCTCAAGATCTCTCAGAGTTTGCCC
TGCATGTACGTGCCTTCCTCGGACTTCCTGTTGGCGGGATCCGTCAGTATGGTCCTGCAGCTTCTGCCGT
TATTCTGCCACAACTGACCAGTCAGAATGTCACGTTTGATAATGTGCAGAATGCCGTAGGCGCAGATTTG
CAGATTCGTTTATTTGGTAAGCCGGAAATTGATGGCAGCCGTCGTCTGGGTGTTGCGCTGGCGACCGCTG
AGAGTGTTGTTGACGCCATTGAACGCGCGAAGCACGCCGCCGGACAGGTAAAAGTACAGGGTTCACTCGA
GCACCACCACCACCACCACTGAGATCCGGCTGCTAACAAAGCCCGAAAGGAAGCTGAGTTGGCTGCTGCC
ACCGCTGAGCAATAACTAGCATAACCCCTTGGGGCCTCTAAACGGGTCTTGAGGGGTTTTTTGCTGAAAG
GAGGAACTATATCCGGAT
