>Addgene plasmid #72385 | pJK515 | addgene partial sequence | sequence record 136125 | T7 5'-TAATACGACTCACTATAGGG-3'
TTTTGTTTAACTTTAAGAAGGAGATATACATATGACGTTATTAGGCACTGCGCTGCGTCCGGCAGCAACT
CGCGTGATGTTATTAGGCTCCGGTGAACTGGGTAAAGAAGTGGCAATCGAGTGTCAGCGTCTCGGCGTAG
AGGTGATTGCCGTCGATCGCTATGCCGACGCACCAGCCATGCATGTCGCGCATCGCTCCCATGTCATTAA
TATGCTTGATGGTGATGCATTACGCCGTGTGGTTGAACTGGAAAAACCACATTATATCGTGCCGGAGATC
GAAGCTATTGCCACCGATATGCTGATCCAACTTGAAGAGGAAGGACTGAATGTTGTCCCCTGCGCTCGCG
CAACGAAATTAACGATGAATCGCGAGGGTATCCGTCGCCTGGCGGCAGAAGAGCTGCAGCTGCCCACTTC
CACTTATCGTTTTGCCGATAGCGAAAGCCTTTTCCGCGAGGCGGTTGCCGCCATTGGCTATCCCTGCATT
GTAAAACCGGTGATGAGCTCTTCCGGCAAGGGGCAGACGTTTATTCGCTCTGCAGAGCAACTTGCTCAGG
CATGGGAATACGCTCAGCAAGGCGGTCGCGCCGGAGCGGGCCGCGTAATTGTTGAAGGCGTCGTTAAGTT
TGACTTCGAAATTACCCTGCTAACCGTCAGCGCGGTGGATGGCGTCCATTTCTGTGCACCAGTAGGTCAT
CGCCAGGAAGATGGCGACTACCGTGAATCCTGGCAACCACAGCAAATGAGCCCGCTTGCCCTTGAACGTG
CGCAGGAGATTGCCCGTAAAGTGGTGCTGGCACTGGGCGGTTATGGTCTGTTTGGTGTCGAGCTGTTTGT
CTGTGGTGATGAGGTGATTTTCAGTGAGGTCTCCCCTCGTCCACATGATACCGGGATGGTGACGTTAATT
TCTCAAGATCTCTCAGAGTTTGCCCTGCATGTACGTGCCTTCCTCGGACTTCCTGTTGGCGGGATCCGTC
AGTATGGTCCTGCAGCTTCTGCCGTTATTCTGCCACAACTGACCAGTCAGAATGTCACGTTTGAT
