>Addgene plasmid #72385 | pJK515 | addgene partial sequence | sequence record 136126 | T7term 5'-GCTAGTTATTGCTCAGCGG-3'
GGGCTTTGTTAGCAGCCGGATCTCAGTGGTGGTGGTGGTGGTGCTCGAGTGAACCCTGTACTTTTACCTG
TCCGGCGGCGTGCTTCGCGCGTTCAATGGCGTCAACAACACTCTCAGCGGTCGCCAGCGCAACACCCAGA
CGACGGCTGCCATCAATTTCCGGCTTACCAAATAAACGAATCTGCAAATCTGCGCCTACGGCATTCTGCA
CATTATCAAACGTGACATTCTGACTGGTCAGTTGTGGCAGAATAACGGCAGAAGCTGCAGGACCATACTG
ACGGATCCCGCCAACAGGAAGTCCGAGGAAGGCACGTACATGCAGGGCAAACTCTGAGAGATCTTGAGAA
ATTAACGTCACCATCCCGGTATCATGTGGACGAGGGGAGACCTCACTGAAAATCACCTCATCACCACAGA
CAAACAGCTCGACACCAAACAGACCATAACCGCCCAGTGCCAGCACCACTTTACGGGCAATCTCCTGCGC
ACGTTCAAGGGCAAGCGGGCTCATTTGCTGTGGTTGCCAGGATTCACGGTAGTCGCCATCTTCCTGGCGA
TGACCTACTGGTGCACAGAAATGGACGCCATCCACCGCGCTGACGGTTAGCAGGGTAATTTCGAAGTCAA
ACTTAACGACGCCTTCAACAATTACGCGGCCCGCTCCGGCGCGACCGCCTTGCTGAGCGTATTCCCATGC
CTGAGCAAGTTGCTCTGCAGAGCGAATAAACGTCTGCCCCTTGCCGGAAGAGCTCATCACCGGTTTTACA
ATGCAGGGATAGCCAATGGCGGCAACCGCCTCGCGGAAAAGGCTTTCGCTATCGGCAAAACGATAAGTGG
AAGTGGGCAGCTGCAGCTCTTCTGCCGCCAGGCGACGGATACCCTCGCGATTCATCGTTAATTTCGTTGC
GCGAGCGCAGGGGACAACATTCAGTCCTTCCTCTTCAAGTTGGATCAGCATATCGGTGGCAATAGCTTCG
ATCTCCGGCACGATATAATGTGGTTTTTCCAGTTCAACCACACGGCGTAATGCATCACCATCAAGCATAT
TAATGACATGGGAGCGATGCGCGACATGCATGGCTGGTGCGTCGGCATAGCGATCGACGGCAATCACCTC
TACGC
